Addgene plasmid #153285: pAAV-hsyn-GRAB_Ado1.0
Purpose: Express the adenosine sensor GRAB_Ado1.0 in neurons
Depositing lab: Yulong Li. Depositing organization: Peking University. Publication: Regulation of sleep homeostasis mediator adenosine by basal forebrain glutamatergic neurons. Peng W, Wu Z, Song K, Zhang S, Li Y, Xu M. Science. 2020 Sep 4;369(6508). pii: 369/6508/eabb0556. doi: 10.1126/science.abb0556. PubMed 32883833.
Backbone
  Vector backbone: pAAV
  Backbone manufacturer: Addgene
  Backbone size w/o insert (bp): 4495
  Vector type: AAV
Growth in bacteria
  Bacterial resistance: Ampicillin, 100 μg/mL
  Growth temperature: 37°C
  Growth strain: NEB Stable
  Copy number: High Copy
Gene/Insert
  Gene/Insert name: Adenosine sensor GRAB_Ado1.0
  Species: H. sapiens (human)
  Insert size (bp): 2259
  Promoter: hSyn
  Cloning method: Gibson Cloning
Terms and licenses: Academic/Nonprofit Terms; Industry Terms: Not Available to Industry
Depositor comments: Please visit https://www.biorxiv.org/content/10.1101/2020.05.04.075564v1 for BioRxiv preprint.
How to cite: pAAV-hsyn-GRAB_Ado1.0 was a gift from Yulong Li (Addgene plasmid # 153285 ; http://n2t.net/addgene:153285 ; RRID:Addgene_153285)
