[The description below was written by a language model from this plasmid's Addgene catalogue record and pLannotate feature annotations shown in this document.]
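Description:
pAAV-hsyn-GRAB_Ado1.0 is an adeno-associated virus transfer plasmid built on a pAAV backbone for expressing the genetically encoded adenosine sensor GRAB_Ado1.0 in neurons. It is maintained in bacteria through a high-copy ColE1/pUC-type origin and selected with ampicillin via the β-lactamase gene; an f1 phage origin is also present. The expression cassette is flanked by AAV2 inverted terminal repeats, which are the cis elements needed for replication and packaging of the intervening DNA into recombinant AAV particles. One ITR is annotated intact, while the other appears as fragments spanning the start and end of the circular sequence record. The recombination-deficient growth strain listed is consistent with the usual instability of ITRs.

Within the ITRs, a human synapsin I promoter restricts expression to neurons. It drives an open reading frame that begins with a mouse Igκ leader peptide, which typically promotes membrane targeting. This is followed by adenosine receptor sequence interrupted by a GFP-derived module annotated as cEGFP. This layout fits the GRAB design, in which a fluorescent protein is inserted into a G protein-coupled receptor so that ligand-induced conformational change alters fluorescence. The automated annotation labels the receptor halves as fragments of rat Adora2b and human ADORA1, but these are homology-based matches. The catalogue lists the insert only as human, and the record does not state which adenosine receptor subtype serves as the scaffold. A WPRE and the human growth hormone polyadenylation signal follow the coding region to enhance transcript stability and processing.

The construct is intended for neuronal expression, by AAV delivery or direct transfection, to optically monitor extracellular adenosine. The associated publication concerns adenosine regulation in sleep homeostasis.
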