Features (pLannotate 1.2.2; 19 found; start..end, strand, type, name):
      1..48      -  repeat_region  AAV2 ITR (fragment): inverted terminal repeat of adeno-associated virus serotype 2 inverted
     63..485     +  promoter       hSyn promoter (fragment): human synapsin I promoter; confers neuron-specific expression (Kügler et al., 2003)
    505..567     +  sig_peptide    Igκ leader: leader sequence from mouse immunoglobulin κ light chain
    569..586     +  protein_bind   attB1 (fragment): mutant version of attB; core recombination site for the Gateway® BP reaction BP Clonase™
    616..1251    +  CDS            Adora2b (fragment): AA2BR_RAT - Experimental evidence at protein level: Swiss-Prot protein existence level 1. Receptor for adenosine. The activity of this receptor is mediated by G proteins which activate adenylyl cyclase. From Rattus norvegicus (Rat).
   1444..2166    +  CDS            cEGFP: cEGFP is a basic (constitutively fluorescent) green fluorescent protein published in 2008, derived from Aequorea victoria.
   2143..2463    +  CDS            ADORA1 (fragment): AA1R_HUMAN - Experimental evidence at protein level: Swiss-Prot protein existence level 1. Receptor for adenosine. The activity of this receptor is mediated by G proteins which inhibit adenylyl cyclase. From Homo sapiens (Human).
   2764..2788    +  misc_feature   MCS (fragment): pBluescript multiple cloning site
   2788..3376    +  misc_feature   WPRE: woodchuck hepatitis virus posttranscriptional regulatory element
   3408..3884    +  polyA_signal   hGH poly(A) signal: human growth hormone polyadenylation signal
   3924..4064    +  repeat_region  AAV2 ITR: inverted terminal repeat of adeno-associated virus serotype 2 inverted
   4069..4120    -  misc_feature   bom (fragment): basis of mobility region from pBR322
   4139..4594    +  rep_origin     f1 ori (sequence partly withheld): f1 bacteriophage origin of replication; arrow indicates direction of (+) strand synthesis
   4595..4644    -  misc_feature   bom (fragment): basis of mobility region from pBR322
   4746..4781    -  CDS            rop (fragment): Rop protein, which maintains plasmids at low copy number; rop
   4876..4980    +  promoter       AmpR promoter: bla
   4981..5841    +  CDS            AmpR: β-lactamase; bla; confers resistance to ampicillin, carbenicillin, and related antibiotics
   6012..6600    +  rep_origin     ori: high-copy-number ColE1/pMB1/pBR322/pUC origin of replication
   6673..6700    +  repeat_region  AAV2 ITR (fragment): inverted terminal repeat of adeno-associated virus serotype 2 inverted
>Addgene plasmid #153285 | pAAV-hsyn-GRAB_Ado1.0 | addgene full sequence | sequence record 305682 | Addgene NGS Result
AGCGAGCGCGCAGAGAGGGAGTGGCCAACTCCATCACTAGGGGTTCCTGCGGCCGCACGCGTATGAGGCG
GGGTGGGGGTGCCTACCTGACGACCGACCCCGACCCACTGGACAAGCACCCAACCCCCATTCCCCAAATT
GCGCATCCCCTATCAGAGAGGGGGAGGGGAAACAGGATGCGGCGAGGCGCGTGCGCACTGCCAGCTTCAG
CACCGCGGACAGTGCCTTCGCCCCCGCCTGGCGGCGCGCGCCACCGCCGCCTCAGCACTGAAGGCGCGCT
GACGTCACTCGCCGGTCCCCCGCAAACTCCCCTTCCCGGCCACCTTGGTCGCGTCCGCGCCGCCGCCGGC
CCAGCCGGACCGCACCACGCGAGGCGCGAGATAGGGGGGCACGGGCGCGACCATCTGCGCTGCGGCGCCG
GCGACTCAGCGCTGCCTCAGTCTGCGGTGGGCAGCGGAGGAGTCGTGTCGTGCCTGAGAGCGCAGTCGAG
AAACCGGTGCCACCATGGAGACAGACACACTCCTGCTATGGGTACTGCTGCTCTGGGTTCCAGGTTCCAC
TGGTGACACAAGTTTGTACAAAAAAGTTGGCACCACCGGTCCCATCATGGGCTCCTCGGTGTACATCACG
GTGGAGCTGGCCATTGCTGTGCTGGCCATCCTGGGCAATGTGCTGGTGTGCTGGGCCGTGTGGCTCAACA
GCAACCTGCAGAACGTCACCAACTACTTTGTGGTGTCACTGGCGGCGGCCGACATCGCAGTGGGTGTGCT
CGCCATCCCCTTTGCCATCACCATCAGCACCGGGTTCTGCGCTGCCTGCCACGGCTGCCTCTTCATTGCC
TGCTTCGTCCTGGTCCTCACGCAGAGCTCCATCTTCAGTCTCCTGGCCATCGCCATTGACCGCTACATTG
CCATCCGCATCCCGCTCCGGTACAATGGCTTGGTGACCGGCACGAGGGCTAAGGGCATCATTGCCATCTG
CTGGGTGCTGTCGTTTGCCATCGGCCTGACTCCCATGCTAGGTTGGAACAACTGCGGTCAGCCAAAGGAG
GGCAAGAACCACTCCCAGGGCTGCGGGGAGGGCCAAGTGGCCTGTCTCTTTGAGGATGTGGTCCCCATGA
ACTACATGGTGTACTTCAACTTCTTTGCCTGTGTGCTGGTGCCCCTGCTGCTCATGCTGGGTGTCTATTT
GCGGATCTTCCTGGCGGCGCGACGACAGCTGAAGCAGATGGAGAGCCAGCCTCCCAGCCGCCGGGGTCCG
GACGCCGTCGCCGCGCCGCCGGGGGGCACCGAGCGCAGGCCCAACGGTCTGGGCCCCGAGCGCAGCGCGG
GCCCGGGGGGCGCAGAGGCCGAACCGCTGCCCACCCAGCTCAACGGCGCCCCTGGCGAGCCCGCGCCGGC
CGGGCCGCGCGACACCGACGCGCTGGACCTGGAGGAGGGAGGAAACGTCTATATCAAGGCCGACAAGCAG
AAGAACGGCATCAAGGCGAACTTCCACATCCGCCACAACATCGAGGACGGCGGCGTGCAGCTCGCCTACC
ACTACCAGCAGAACACCCCCATCGGCGACGGCCCCGTGCTGCTGCCCGACAACCACTACCTGAGCGTGCA
GTCCAAACTTTCGAAAGACCCCAACGAGAAGCGCGATCACATGGTCCTGCTGGAGTTCGTGACCGCCGCC
GGGATCACTCTCGGCATGGACGAGCTGTACAAGGGCGGTACCGGAGGGAGCATGGTGAGAAAGGGCGAGG
AGCTGTTCACCGGGGTGGTGCCCATCCTGGTCGAGCTGGACGGCGACGTAAACGGCCACAAGTTCAGCGT
GTCCGGCGAGGGTGAGGGCGATGCCACCTACGGCAAGCTGACCCTGAAGTTCATCTGCACCACCGGCAAG
CTGCCCGTGCCCTGGCCCACCCTCGTGACCACCCTGACCTACGGCGTGCAGTGCTTCAGCCGCTACCCCG
ACCACATGAAGCAGCACGACTTCTTCAAGTCCGCCATGCCCGAAGGCTACATCCAGGAGCGCACCATCTT
CTTCAAGGACGACGGCAACTACAAGACCCGCGCCGAGGTGAAGTTCGAGGGCGACACCCTGGTGAACCGC
ATCGAGCTGAAGGGCATCGACTTCAAGGAGGACGGCAACATCCTGGGGCACAAGCTGGAGTACAACACCG
GAGCAGCAGCACGCTGGCGCGGGCGGCAGAACCGCGAGCTCCATGCTGCCAAGTCACTGGCCATCATTGT
GGGGCTCTTTGCCCTCTGCTGGCTGCCCCTACACATCATCAACTGCTTCACTTTCTTCTGCCCCGACTGC
AGCCACGCCCCTCTCTGGCTCATGTACCTGGCCATCGTCCTCTCCCACACCAATTCGGTTGTGAATCCCT
TCATCTACGCCTACCGTATCCGCGAGTTCCGCCAGACCTTCCGCAAGATCATTCGCAGCCACGTCCTGAG
GCAGCAAGAACCTTTCAAGGCAGCTGGCACCAGTGCCCGGGTCTTGGCAGCTCATGGCAGTGACGGAGAG
CAGGTCAGCCTCCGTCTCAACGGCCACCCGCCAGGAGTGTGGGCCAACGGCAGTGCTCCCCACCCTGAGC
GGAGGCCCAATGGCTACGCCCTGGGGCTGGTGAGTGGAGGGAGTGCCCAAGAGTCCCAGGGGAACACGGG
CCTCCCAGACGTGGAGCTCCTTAGCCATGAGCTCAAGGGAGTGTGCCCAGAGCCCCCTGGCCTAGATGAC
CCCCTGGCCCAGGATGGAGCAGGAGTGTCCTGAGAATTCGATATCAAGCTTATCGATAATCAACCTCTGG
ATTACAAAATTTGTGAAAGATTGACTGGTATTCTTAACTATGTTGCTCCTTTTACGCTATGTGGATACGC
TGCTTTAATGCCTTTGTATCATGCTATTGCTTCCCGTATGGCTTTCATTTTCTCCTCCTTGTATAAATCC
TGGTTGCTGTCTCTTTATGAGGAGTTGTGGCCCGTTGTCAGGCAACGTGGCGTGGTGTGCACTGTGTTTG
CTGACGCAACCCCCACTGGTTGGGGCATTGCCACCACCTGTCAGCTCCTTTCCGGGACTTTCGCTTTCCC
CCTCCCTATTGCCACGGCGGAACTCATCGCCGCCTGCCTTGCCCGCTGCTGGACAGGGGCTCGGCTGTTG
GGCACTGACAATTCCGTGGTGTTGTCGGGGAAATCATCGTCCTTTCCTTGGCTGCTCGCCTATGTTGCCA
CCTGGATTCTGCGCGGGACGTCCTTCTGCTACGTCCCTTCGGCCCTCAATCCAGCGGACCTTCCTTCCCG
CGGCCTGCTGCCGGCTCTGCGGCCTCTTCCGCGTCTTCGCCTTCGCCCTCAGACGAGTCGGATCTCCCTT
TGGGCCGCCTCCCCGCATCGATACCGAGCGCTGCTCGAGAGATCTACGGGTGGCATCCCTGTGACCCCTC
CCCAGTGCCTCTCCTGGCCCTGGAAGTTGCCACTCCAGTGCCCACCAGCCTTGTCCTAATAAAATTAAGT
TGCATCATTTTGTCTGACTAGGTGTCCTTCTATAATATTATGGGGTGGAGGGGGGTGGTATGGAGCAAGG
GGCAAGTTGGGAAGACAACCTGTAGGGCCTGCGGGGTCTATTGGGAACCAAGCTGGAGTGCAGTGGCACA
ATCTTGGCTCACTGCAATCTCCGCCTCCTGGGTTCAAGCGATTCTCCTGCCTCAGCCTCCCGAGTTGTTG
GGATTCCAGGCATGCATGACCAGGCTCAGCTAATTTTTGTTTTTTTGGTAGAGACGGGGTTTCACCATAT
TGGCCAGGCTGGTCTCCAACTCCTAATCTCAGGTGATCTACCCACCTTGGCCTCCCAAATTGCTGGGATT
ACAGGCGTGAACCACTGCTCCCTTCCCTGTCCTTCTGATTTTGTAGGTAACCACGTGCGGACCGAGCGGC
CGCAGGAACCCCTAGTGATGGAGTTGGCCACTCCCTCTCTGCGCGCTCGCTCGCTCACTGAGGCCGGGCG
ACCAAAGGTCGCCCGACGCCCGGGCTTTGCCCGGGCGGCCTCAGTGAGCGAGCGAGCGCGCAGCTGCCTG
CAGGGGCGCCTGATGCGGTATTTTCTCCTTACGCATCTGTGCGGTATTTCACACCGCATA
[95 nt withheld, positions 4121-4215]
T
[46 nt withheld, positions 4217-4262]
C
[141 nt withheld, positions 4264-4404]
CCTTTGACGTTGGAGTCCACGTTCTTT
[37 nt withheld, positions 4432-4468]
ACTCTATCTCGGGCTATTCTTTTGATTTATAAGGGATTTTGCCGATTTCGGTCTATTGGTTAAAAAATGA
GCTGATTTAACAAAAATTTAACGCGAATTTTAACAAAATATTAACGTTTACAATTTTATGGTGCACTCTC
AGTACAATCTGCTCTGATGCCGCATAGTTAAGCCAGCCCCGACACCCGCCAACACCCGCTGACGCGCCCT
GACGGGCTTGTCTGCTCCCGGCATCCGCTTACAGACAAGCTGTGACCGTCTCCGGGAGCTGCATGTGTCA
GAGGTTTTCACCGTCATCACCGAAACGCGCGAGACGAAAGGGCCTCGTGATACGCCTATTTTTATAGGTT
AATGTCATGATAATAATGGTTTCTTAGACGTCAGGTGGCACTTTTCGGGGAAATGTGCGCGGAACCCCTA
TTTGTTTATTTTTCTAAATACATTCAAATATGTATCCGCTCATGAGACAATAACCCTGATAAATGCTTCA
ATAATATTGAAAAAGGAAGAGTATGAGTATTCAACATTTCCGTGTCGCCCTTATTCCCTTTTTTGCGGCA
TTTTGCCTTCCTGTTTTTGCTCACCCAGAAACGCTGGTGAAAGTAAAAGATGCTGAAGATCAGTTGGGTG
CACGAGTGGGTTACATCGAACTGGATCTCAACAGCGGTAAGATCCTTGAGAGTTTTCGCCCCGAAGAACG
TTTTCCAATGATGAGCACTTTTAAAGTTCTGCTATGTGGCGCGGTATTATCCCGTATTGACGCCGGGCAA
GAGCAACTCGGTCGCCGCATACACTATTCTCAGAATGACTTGGTTGAGTACTCACCAGTCACAGAAAAGC
ATCTTACGGATGGCATGACAGTAAGAGAATTATGCAGTGCTGCCATAACCATGAGTGATAACACTGCGGC
CAACTTACTTCTGACAACGATCGGAGGACCGAAGGAGCTAACCGCTTTTTTGCACAACATGGGGGATCAT
GTAACTCGCCTTGATCGTTGGGAACCGGAGCTGAATGAAGCCATACCAAACGACGAGCGTGACACCACGA
TGCCTGTAGCAATGGCAACAACGTTGCGCAAACTATTAACTGGCGAACTACTTACTCTAGCTTCCCGGCA
ACAATTAATAGACTGGATGGAGGCGGATAAAGTTGCAGGACCACTTCTGCGCTCGGCCCTTCCGGCTGGC
TGGTTTATTGCTGATAAATCTGGAGCCGGTGAGCGTGGGTCTCGCGGTATCATTGCAGCACTGGGGCCAG
ATGGTAAGCCCTCCCGTATCGTAGTTATCTACACGACGGGGAGTCAGGCAACTATGGATGAACGAAATAG
ACAGATCGCTGAGATAGGTGCCTCACTGATTAAGCATTGGTAACTGTCAGACCAAGTTTACTCATATATA
CTTTAGATTGATTTAAAACTTCATTTTTAATTTAAAAGGATCTAGGTGAAGATCCTTTTTGATAATCTCA
TGACCAAAATCCCTTAACGTGAGTTTTCGTTCCACTGAGCGTCAGACCCCGTAGAAAAGATCAAAGGATC
TTCTTGAGATCCTTTTTTTCTGCGCGTAATCTGCTGCTTGCAAACAAAAAAACCACCGCTACCAGCGGTG
GTTTGTTTGCCGGATCAAGAGCTACCAACTCTTTTTCCGAAGGTAACTGGCTTCAGCAGAGCGCAGATAC
CAAATACTGTTCTTCTAGTGTAGCCGTAGTTAGGCCACCACTTCAAGAACTCTGTAGCACCGCCTACATA
CCTCGCTCTGCTAATCCTGTTACCAGTGGCTGCTGCCAGTGGCGATAAGTCGTGTCTTACCGGGTTGGAC
TCAAGACGATAGTTACCGGATAAGGCGCAGCGGTCGGGCTGAACGGGGGGTTCGTGCACACAGCCCAGCT
TGGAGCGAACGACCTACACCGAACTGAGATACCTACAGCGTGAGCTATGAGAAAGCGCCACGCTTCCCGA
AGGGAGAAAGGCGGACAGGTATCCGGTAAGCGGCAGGGTCGGAACAGGAGAGCGCACGAGGGAGCTTCCA
GGGGGAAACGCCTGGTATCTTTATAGTCCTGTCGGGTTTCGCCACCTCTGACTTGAGCGTCGATTTTTGT
GATGCTCGTCAGGGGGGCGGAGCCTATGGAAAAACGCCAGCAACGCGGCCTTTTTACGGTTCCTGGCCTT
TTGCTGGCCTTTTGCTCACATGTCCTGCAGGCAGCTGCGCGCTCGCTCGCTCACTGAGGCCGCCCGGGCG
TCGGGCGACCTTTGGTCGCCCGGCCTCAGTGAGCG
